>Addgene plasmid #22541 | Flag-HA-COPS5 | addgene full sequence | sequence record 132792 | Addgene NGS Result
AGCGCCCAATACGCAAACCGCCTCTCCCCGCGCGTTGGCCGATTCATTAATGCAGCTGGCACGACAGGTT
TCCCGACTGGAAAGCGGGCAGTGAGCGCAACGCAATTAATGTGAGTTAGCTCACTCATTAGGCACCCCAG
GCTTTACACTTTATGCTTCCGGCTCGTATGTTGTGTGGAATTGTGAGCGGATAACAATTTCACAATTCTC
CCCAGCTCTTTCTGCGCTGTCCATAATGAACTATTTCAGGAGTATTGGAGTATGTGGATTCAAAACAGTG
GCTAATTGAGTCAGGATTACTTAATATTCGACTCCTACCCTCAGAATGTTGTTCTCCAACTTCAAGAAAC
TGTTACCCATGAAAGACCCCCGCTGACGGGTAGTCAATCACTCAGAGGAGACCCTCCCAAGGAACAGCGA
GACCACAAGTCGGATGCAACTGCAAGAGGGTTTATTGGATACACGGGTACCCGGGCGACGCAGTCTATCG
GAGGACTGGCGCGCCGAGTGAGGGGTTGTGGGCTCTTTTATTGAGCTCGGGGAGCAGAAGCGCGCGAACA
GAAGCGAGAAGCGAACTGATTGGTTAGTTCAAATAAGGCACAGGGTCATTTCAGGTCCTTGGGGCACCCT
GGAAACATCTGATGGTTCTCTAGAAACTGCTGAGGGCGGGACCGCATCTGGGGACCATCTGTTCTTGGCC
CTGAGCCGGGGCAGGAACTGCTTACCACAGATATCCTGTTTGGCCCATATTCTGCTGTCTCTCTGTTCCT
AACCTTGATCTGAACTTCTCTATTCTCAGTTATGTATTTTCCATGCCTTGCAAAATGGCGTTACTTAAGC
TAGCTTGCCAAACCTACAGGTGGGGTCTTTCATTCCCCCCTTTTTCTGGAGACTAAATAAAATCTTTTAT
TTTATCGATAAGCTTGGCTGCAGGTCGACATCGATGCATCAGGCACCGGGCTTGCGGGTCATGCACCAGG
TGCGCGGTCCTTCGGGCACCTCGACGTCGGCGGTGACGGTGAAGCCGAGCCGCTCGTAGAAGGGGAGGTT
GCGGGGCGCGGAGGTCTCCAGGAAGGCGGGCACCCCGGCGCGCTCGGCCGCCTCCACTCCGGGGAGCACG
ACGGCGCTGCCCAGACCCTTGCCCTGGTGGTCGGGCGAGACGCCGACGGTGGCCAGGAACCACGCGGGCT
CCTTGGGCCGGTGCGGCGCCAGGAGGCCTTCCATCTGTTGCTGCGCGGCCAGCCGGGAACCGCTCAACTC
GGCCATGCGCGGGCCGATCTCGGCGAACACCGCCCCCGCTTCGACGCTCTCCGGCGTGGTCCAGACCGCC
ACCGCGGCGCCGTCGTCCGCGACCCACACCTTGCCGATGTCGAGCCCGACGCGCGTGAGGAAGAGTTCTT
GCAGCTCGGTGACCCGCTCGATGTGGCGGTCCGGATCGACGGTGTGGCGCGTGGCGGGGTAGTCGGCGAA
CGCGGCGGCGAGGGTGCGTACGGCCCTGGGGACGTCGTCGCGGGTGGCGAGGCGCACCGTGGGCTTGTAC
TCGGTCATGGTTGTGGCCATATTATCATCGTGTTTTTCAAAGGAAAACCACGTCCCCGTGGTTCGGGGGG
CCTAGACGTTTTTTTAACCTCGACTAAACACATGTAAAGCATGTGCACCGAGGCCCCAGATCAGATCCCA
TACAATGGGGTACCTTCTGGGCATCCTTCAGCCCCTTGTTGAATACGCTTGAGGAGAGCCATTTGACTCT
TTCCACAACTATCCAACTCACAACGTGGCACTGGGGTTGTGCCGCCTTTGCAGGTGTATCTTATACACGT
GGCTTTTGGCCGCAGAGGCACCTGTCGCCAGGTGGGGGGTTCCGCTGCCTGCAAAGGGTCGCTACAGACG
TTGTTTGTCTTCAAGAAGCTTCCAGAGGAACTGCTTCCTTCACGACATTCAACAGACCTTGCATTCCTTT
GGCGAGAGGGGAAAGACCCCTAGGAATGCTCGTCAAGAAGACAGGGCCAGGTTTCCGGGCCCTCACATTG
CCAAAAGACGGCAATATGGTGGAAAATAACATATAGACAAACGCACACCGGCCTTATTCCAAGCGGCTTC
GGCCAGTAACGTTAGGGGGGGGGGGCGGAATTCGTTATCGAACCACTTTGTACAAGAAAGTTGGTTA
[1002 nt withheld, positions 2168-3169]
GCCAACTTTTTTGTACAAACTTGTTTGATAACCTCGAGCAGCGTAATCTGGAACATCGTATGGGTATCCT
CCATCGAGCTTGTCATCGTCATCCTTGTAGTCCATGGTGGCAGATCTAATTCCGGCGCCTAGAGAAGGAG
TGAGGGCTGGATAAAGGGAGGATCGAGGCGGGGTCGAACGAGGAGGTTCAAGGGGGAGAGACGGGGCGGA
TGGAGGAAGAGGAGGCGGAGGCTTAGGGTGTACAAAGGGCTTGACCCAGGGAGGGGGGTCAAAAGCCAAG
GCTTCCCAGGTCACGATGTAGGGGACCTGGTCTGGGTGTCCATGCGGGCCAGGTGAAAAGACCTTGATCT
TAACCTGGGTGATGAGGTCTCGGTTAAAGGTGCCGTCTCGCGGCCATCCGACGTTAAAGGTTGGCCATTC
TGCAGAGCAGAAGGTAACCCAACGTCTCTTCTTGACATCTACCGACTGGTTGTGAGCGATCCGCTCGACA
TCTTTCCAGTGACCTAAGGTCAAACTTAAGGGAGTGGTAACAGTCTGGCCCTAATTTTCAGACAAATACA
GAAACACAGTCAGACAGAGACAACACAGAACGATGCTGCAGCGCTGCAGCAGACAAGACGCGCGGCTTCG
GTTCCAAACCGAAAGCAAAAATTCAGACGGAGGCGGGAACTGTTTTAGGTTCTCGTCTCCTACCAGAACC
ACATATCCTGACGGGGTCGGATTCCACATCGACTCCCTTCCTCAGGTCGGGCCACAAAAACGGCCCCCAA
AGTCCCTGGGACGTCTCCCAGGGTTGCGGCCGGGTGTTCAGAACTCGTCAGTTCCACCACGGGTCCGCCA
GATACAGAGCTAGTTAGCTAACTAGTACAGACGCAGGCGCAAACATTAGATGCCGGCACAAACACGCACA
AAGACAGAGACAGACACGAAACGACCGCTGGCCAGCTTACCTCCCGGCGGGGGGGTCGGTGGTCCCTGGG
CAGGGGTCTCCAAATCTCGGTGGAACCTCCAAATGAAAGACCCCCGAGGTGGGCAGTCAATCAATCTGAG
GAGACCCTCCCAAGGATCAGCGAGTCCACGATTCGGATGCAAACAGCAAGAGGCTTTATTGGGAATACGG
GTACCCGGGCGACGCAGTCTATCGGAGGACTGGCGCGCCGAGTGAGGGGTTGTGGGCTCTTTTATTGAGC
TCGGGGAGCAGAAGCGCGCGAACAGAAGCGAGAAGCGAACTGATTGGTTAGTTCAAATAAGGCACAGGGT
CATTTCAGGTCCTTGGGGCACCCTGGAAACATCTGATGGTTCTCTAGAAACTGCTGAGGGCGGGACCGCA
TCTGGGGACCATCTGTTCTTGGCCCTGAGCCGGGGCAGGAACTGCTTACCACAGATATCCTGTTTGGCCC
ATATTCTGCTGTCTCTCTGTTCCTAACCTTGATCTGAACTTCTCTATTCTCAGTTATGTATTTTCCATGC
CTTGCAAAATGGCGTTACTTAAGCTAGCTTGCCAAACCTACAGGTGGGGTCTTTCATTCCCCCCTTTTTC
TGGAGACTAAATAAAATCTTTTATTTTATCTATGGCTCGTACTCTATAGGCTTCAGCTGGTGATATTGTT
GAGTCAAAACTAGAGCCTGGACCACTGATATCCTGTCTTTAACAAATTGGACTAATCGCCTCTACGCCGG
ACGCATCGTGGCCGGCATCACCGGCGCCACAGGTGCGGTTGCTGGCGCCTATATCGCCGACATCACCGAT
GGGGAAGATCGGGCTCGCCACTTCGGGCTCATGAGCGCTTGTTTCGGCGTGGGTATGGTGGCAGGCCCCG
TGGCCGGGGGACTGTTGGGCGCCATCTCCTTGCATGCACCATTCCTTGCGCCGTCGTTTTACAACGTCGT
GACTGGGAAAACCCTGGCGTTACCCAACTTAATCGCCTTGCAGCACATCCCCCTTTCGCCAGCTGGCGTA
ATAGCGAAGAGGCCCGCACCGATCGCCCTTCCCAACAGTTGCGCAGCCTGAATGGCGAATGGCGCCTGAT
GCGGTATTTTCTCCTTACGCATCTGTGCGGTATTTCACACCGCATATGGTGCACTCTCAGTACAATCTGC
TCTGATGCCGCATAGTTAAGCCAGCCCCGACACCCGCCAACACCCGCTGACGCGCCCTGACGGGCTTGTC
TGCTCCCGGCATCCGCTTACAGACAAGCTGTGACCGTCTCCGGGAGCTGCATGTGTCAGAGGTTTTCACC
GTCATCACCGAAACGCGCGAGACGAAAGGGCCTCGTGATACGCCTATTTTTATAGGTTAATGTCATGATA
ATAATGGTTTCTTAGACGTCAGGTGGCACTTTTCGGGGAAATGTGCGCGGAACCCCTATTTGTTTATTTT
TCTAAATACATTCAAATATGTATCCGCTCATGAGACAATAACCCTGATAAATGCTTCAATAATATTGAAA
AAGGAAGAGTATGAGTATTCAACATTTCCGTGTCGCCCTTATTCCCTTTTTTGCGGCATTTTGCCTTCCT
GTTTTTGCTCACCCAGAAACGCTGGTGAAAGTAAAAGATGCTGAAGATCAGTTGGGTGCACGAGTGGGTT
ACATCGAACTGGATCTCAACAGCGGTAAGATCCTTGAGAGTTTTCGCCCCGAAGAACGTTTTCCAATGAT
GAGCACTTTTAAAGTTCTGCTATGTGGCGCGGTATTATCCCGTATTGACGCCGGGCAAGAGCAACTCGGT
CGCCGCATACACTATTCTCAGAATGACTTGGTTGAGTACTCACCAGTCACAGAAAAGCATCTTACGGATG
GCATGACAGTAAGAGAATTATGCAGTGCTGCCATAACCATGAGTGATAACACTGCGGCCAACTTACTTCT
GACAACGATCGGAGGACCGAAGGAGCTAACCGCTTTTTTGCACAACATGGGGGATCATGTAACTCGCCTT
GATCGTTGGGAACCGGAGCTGAATGAAGCCATACCAAACGACGAGCGTGACACCACGATGCCTGTAGCAA
TGGCAACAACGTTGCGCAAACTATTAACTGGCGAACTACTTACTCTAGCTTCCCGGCAACAATTAATAGA
CTGGATGGAGGCGGATAAAGTTGCAGGACCACTTCTGCGCTCGGCCCTTCCGGCTGGCTGGTTTATTGCT
GATAAATCTGGAGCCGGTGAGCGTGGGTCTCGCGGTATCATTGCAGCACTGGGGCCAGATGGTAAGCCCT
CCCGTATCGTAGTTATCTACACGACGGGGAGTCAGGCAACTATGGATGAACGAAATAGACAGATCGCTGA
GATAGGTGCCTCACTGATTAAGCATTGGTAACTGTCAGACCAAGTTTACTCATATATACTTTAGATTGAT
TTAAAACTTCATTTTTAATTTAAAAGGATCTAGGTGAAGATCCTTTTTGATAATCTCATGACCAAAATCC
CTTAACGTGAGTTTTCGTTCCACTGAGCGTCAGACCCCGTAGAAAAGATCAAAGGATCTTCTTGAGATCC
TTTTTTTCTGCGCGTAATCTGCTGCTTGCAAACAAAAAAACCACCGCTACCAGCGGTGGTTTGTTTGCCG
GATCAAGAGCTACCAACTCTTTTTCCGAAGGTAACTGGCTTCAGCAGAGCGCAGATACCAAATACTGTTC
TTCTAGTGTAGCCGTAGTTAGGCCACCACTTCAAGAACTCTGTAGCACCGCCTACATACCTCGCTCTGCT
AATCCTGTTACCAGTGGCTGCTGCCAGTGGCGATAAGTCGTGTCTTACCGGGTTGGACTCAAGACGATAG
TTACCGGATAAGGCGCAGCGGTCGGGCTGAACGGGGGGTTCGTGCACACAGCCCAGCTTGGAGCGAACGA
CCTACACCGAACTGAGATACCTACAGCGTGAGCTATGAGAAAGCGCCACGCTTCCCGAAGGGAGAAAGGC
GGACAGGTATCCGGTAAGCGGCAGGGTCGGAACAGGAGAGCGCACGAGGGAGCTTCCAGGGGGAAACGCC
TGGTATCTTTATAGTCCTGTCGGGTTTCGCCACCTCTGACTTGAGCGTCGATTTTTGTGATGCTCGTCAG
GGGGGCGGAGCCTATGGAAAAACGCCAGCAACGCGGCCTTTTTACGGTTCCTGGCCTTTTGCTGGCCTTT
TGCTCACATGTTCTTTCCTGCGTTATCCCCTGATTCTGTGGATAACCGTATTACCGCCTTTGAGTGAGCT
GATACCGCTCGCCGCAGCCGAACGACCGAGCGCAGCGAGTCAGTGAGCGAGGAAGCGGAAG
Features (pLannotate 1.2.2; 23 found; start..end, strand, type, name):
      2..94      +  CDS            lacI (fragment): lac repressor; lacI; The lac repressor binds to the lac operator to inhibit transcription in E. coli. This inhibition can be relieved by adding lactose or isopropyl-β-D-thiogalactopyranoside (IPTG).
    107..128     +  protein_bind   CAP binding site: CAP binding activates transcription in the presence of cAMP. E. coli catabolite activator protein
    143..173     +  promoter       lac promoter: promoter for the E. coli lac operon
    181..197     +  protein_bind   lac operator: The lac repressor binds to the lac operator to inhibit transcription in E. coli. This inhibition can be relieved by adding lactose or isopropyl-β-D-thiogalactopyranoside (IPTG). lac repressor encoded by lacI
    359..873     -  LTR            3' LTR: 3' long terminal repeat from murine embryonic stem cell virus
    949..1548    -  CDS            PuroR: puromycin N-acetyltransferase; pac from Streptomyces alboniger; confers resistance to puromycin
   1562..2024    -  misc_feature   IRES: internal ribosome entry site (IRES) of the encephalomyocarditis virus (EMCV)
   2143..2160    +  protein_bind   attB2 (fragment): mutant version of attB; core recombination site for the Gateway® BP reaction BP Clonase™
   2168..3169    -  CDS            COPS5 (sequence withheld): CSN5_HUMAN - Also known as CSN5, JAB1. Experimental evidence at protein level: Swiss-Prot protein existence level 1. Probable protease subunit of the COP9 signalosome complex (CSN), a complex involved in various cellular and developmental processes. The CSN complex is an essential regulator of the ubiquitin (Ubl) conjugation pathway by mediating the deneddylation of the cullin subunits of the SCF-type E3 ligase complexes, leading to decrease the Ubl ligase activity of SCF-type complexes such as SCF, CSA or DDB2. The complex is also involved in phosphorylation of p53/TP53, c-jun/JUN, IkappaBalp
   3175..3192    -  protein_bind   attB1 (fragment): mutant version of attB; core recombination site for the Gateway® BP reaction BP Clonase™
   3209..3235    -  CDS            3xHA (fragment): three tandem HA epitope tags
   3248..3268    -  CDS            FLAG (fragment): FLAG® epitope tag, followed by an enterokinase cleavage site
   3293..3709    -  CDS            gag (truncated): truncated Moloney murine leukemia virus (MMLV) gag gene lacking the start codon
   3776..4117    -  misc_feature   MESV Ψ: packaging signal of murine embryonic stem cell virus
   4181..4697    -  LTR            5' LTR: 5' long terminal repeat from murine embryonic stem cell virus
   4739..4837    -  CDS            env (fragment): murine leukemia virus gPr80 envelope polyprotein precursor; env; proteolytically cleaved into gp70SU and p15TM subunits
   4838..5039    +  CDS            TcR (fragment): tetracycline efflux protein; tet; confers resistance to tetracycline
   5039..5188    +  CDS            lacZα (fragment): LacZα fragment of β-galactosidase; lacZ fragment
   5194..5293    -  misc_feature   bom (fragment): basis of mobility region from pBR322
   5395..5430    -  CDS            rop (fragment): Rop protein, which maintains plasmids at low copy number; rop
   5525..5629    +  promoter       AmpR promoter: bla
   5630..6490    +  CDS            AmpR: β-lactamase; bla; confers resistance to ampicillin, carbenicillin, and related antibiotics
   6661..7249    +  rep_origin     ori: high-copy-number ColE1/pMB1/pBR322/pUC origin of replication
