[The description below was written by a language model from this plasmid's Addgene catalogue record and pLannotate feature annotations shown in this document.]
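Description:
Flag-HA-COPS5 is a retroviral mammalian expression plasmid built on the Gateway destination backbone pDEST_LTR_N_FLAG_HA_IRES_puro, an MSCV-type vector. In bacteria it is maintained through a high-copy ColE1/pUC-type origin and selected with ampicillin via the bla gene and its promoter. The annotated sequence (7,430 nt) also carries short, non-functional remnants of earlier cloning vectors, including fragments of lacI, lacZα, TcR, rop and bom, along with a lac promoter/operator region.

The viral cassette is flanked by 5' and 3' long terminal repeats from murine embryonic stem cell virus. It includes the MESV Ψ packaging signal and a truncated gag segment lacking its start codon, which together allow the transcript to be packaged into retroviral particles when viral proteins are supplied in trans. No separate internal promoter is annotated, so expression is presumably driven from the 5' LTR, as the backbone name suggests. Downstream of gag lie FLAG and HA epitope sequences, followed by the human COPS5 open reading frame (also called CSN5 or JAB1, unmutated). COPS5 was inserted by a Gateway LR reaction and is bracketed by attB1 and attB2 remnants, yielding an N-terminally FLAG-HA-tagged protein. An EMCV IRES then directs translation of puromycin N-acetyltransferase from the same transcript, linking puromycin resistance to insert expression.

COPS5 is the probable protease subunit of the COP9 signalosome, which deneddylates cullins. The construct suits making stably transduced, puromycin-selected mammalian cell lines. The tandem tags allow detection or affinity purification of COPS5, consistent with the associated study mapping interaction partners of human deubiquitinating enzymes.
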