Addgene plasmid #22541: Flag-HA-COPS5
Depositing lab: Wade Harper. Depositing organization: Harvard Medical School. Publication: Defining the human deubiquitinating enzyme interaction landscape. Sowa ME, Bennett EJ, Gygi SP, Harper JW. Cell. 2009 Jul 23. 138(2):389-403. 10.1016/j.cell.2009.04.042 PubMed 19615732.
Backbone
  Vector backbone: pDEST_LTR_N_FLAG_HA_IRES_puro
  Backbone manufacturer: Harper_Lab
  Backbone size w/o insert (bp): 6521
  Vector type: Mammalian Expression, Retroviral
  Selectable markers: Puromycin
Growth in bacteria
  Bacterial resistance: Ampicillin, 100 μg/mL
  Growth temperature: 37°C
  Growth strain: DH5alpha
  Copy number: High Copy
Gene/Insert
  Gene/Insert name: COPS5 (alt names: COP9 constitutive photomorphogenic homolog subunit 5 (Arabidopsis); CSN5, JAB1, MGC3149, MOV-34, SGN5)
  Species: H. sapiens (human)
  Mutation: None
  GenBank ID: BC001859
  Entrez Gene: COPS5 (a.k.a. CSN5, JAB1, MOV-34, SGN5)
  Tag / fusion protein: HA (N terminal on backbone); FLAG (N terminal on backbone)
  Cloning method: Gateway Cloning; 5′ cloning site GATEWAY_LR (unknown if destroyed); 3′ cloning site GATEWAY_LR (unknown if destroyed)
  Sequencing primers: 5′ CAGCCCTCACTCCTTCTCTAGG; 3′ CAAGCGGCTTCGGCCAGTAAC
Resource information
  A portion of this plasmid was derived from a plasmid made by: MGC/Open
Terms and licenses: Academic/Nonprofit Terms; Industry Terms: Not Available to Industry
How to cite: Flag-HA-COPS5 was a gift from Wade Harper (Addgene plasmid # 22541 ; http://n2t.net/addgene:22541 ; RRID:Addgene_22541)
