>Addgene plasmid #22541 | Flag-HA-COPS5 | addgene partial sequence | sequence record 28341 | 22541 with HarMSCVb (caggtcccctacatcgtgac)
AGCCCTTTGTACACCCTAAGCCTCCGCCTCCTCTTCCTCCATCCGCCCCGTCTCTCCCCCTTGAACCTCC
TCGTTCGACCCCGCCTCGATCCTCCCTTTATCCAGCCCTCACTCCTTCTCTAGGCGCCGGAATTAGATCT
GCCACCATGGACTACAAGGATGACGATGACAAGCTCGATGGAGGATACCCATACGATGTTCCAGATTACG
CTGCTCGAGGTTATCAAACAAGTTTGTACAAAAAAGTTGGC
[551 nt withheld, positions 252-802]
N
[84 nt withheld, positions 804-887]
NANTTT
